LOCUS       Exported 6264 bp ds-DNA circular SYN 12-MAY-2021
DEFINITION  Yeast Expression plasmid for SARS-CoV-2 nsp4.
ACCESSION   .
VERSION     .
KEYWORDS    pGBW-m4046619
SOURCE      synthetic DNA construct
  ORGANISM  synthetic DNA construct
REFERENCE   1 (bases 1 to 6264)
  TITLE     SARS-CoV-2 protein Yeast expression constructs, tagged, for protein
            expression and/or purification
REFERENCE   2 (bases 1 to 6264)
  AUTHORS   .
  TITLE     Direct Submission
  JOURNAL   Exported May 12, 2021 from SnapGene Server 1.1.58
            http://www.snapgene.com
FEATURES             Location/Qualifiers
     source          1..6264
                     /organism="synthetic DNA construct"
                     /mol_type="other DNA"
     promoter        25..466
                     /gene="S. cerevisiae GAL1"
                     /label=GAL1 promoter
                     /note="inducible promoter, regulated by Gal4"
     protein_bind    25..142
                     /label=UAS
                     /bound_moiety="Gal4"
                     /note="upstream activating sequence mediating
                     Gal4-dependent induction"
     primer_bind     437..460
                     /label=GAL1
                     /note="S. cerevisiae GAL1 promoter, forward primer"
     primer_bind     complement(2019..2037)
                     /label=CYC1
                     /note="CYC1 transcription termination signal, reverse
                     primer"
     CDS             2388..3191
                     /codon_start=1
                     /gene="S. cerevisiae URA3"
                     /product="orotidine-5'-phosphate decarboxylase, required
                     for uracil biosynthesis"
                     /label=URA3
                     /note="yeast auxotrophic marker, counterselectable with
                     5-fluoroorotic acid (5-FOA)"
                     /translation="MSKATYKERAATHPSPVAAKLFNIMHEKQTNLCASLDVRTTKELL
                     ELVEALGPKICLLKTHVDILTDFSMEGTVKPLKALSAKYNFLLFEDRKFADIGNTVKLQ
                     YSAGVYRIAEWADITNAHGVVGPGIVSGLKQAAEEVTKEPRGLLMLAELSCKGSLSTGE
                     YTKGTVDIAKSDKDFVIGFIAQRDMGGRDEGYDWLIMTPGVGLDDKGDALGQQYRTVDD
                     VVSTGSDIIIVGRGLFAKGRDAKVEGERYRKAGWEAYLRRCGQQN"
     rep_origin      3274..4256
                     /label=2u ori
                     /note="yeast 2u plasmid origin of replication"
     terminator      4334..4363
                     /label=T3Te terminator
                     /note="phage T3 early transcription terminator"
     rep_origin      4385..4972
                     /direction=RIGHT
                     /label=ori
                     /note="high-copy-number ColE1/pMB1/pBR322/pUC origin of
                     replication"
     terminator      4984..5011
                     /label=T7Te terminator
                     /note="phage T7 early transcription terminator"
     CDS             complement(5035..5226)
                     /codon_start=1
                     /gene="rop"
                     /product="Rop protein, which maintains plasmids at low copy
                     number"
                     /label=rop
                     /translation="MTKQEKTALNMARFIRSQTLTLLEKLNELDADEQADICESLHDHA
                     DELYRSCLARFGDDGENL"
     CDS             complement(5227..6087)
                     /codon_start=1
                     /gene="bla"
                     /product="beta-lactamase"
                     /label=AmpR
                     /note="confers resistance to ampicillin, carbenicillin, and
                     related antibiotics"
                     /translation="MSIQHFRVALIPFFAAFCLPVFAHPETLVKVKDAEDQLGARVGYI
                     ELDLNSGKILESLRPEERFPMMSTFKVLLCGAVLSRIDAGQEQLGRRIHYSQNDLVEYS
                     PVTEKHLTDGMTVRELCSAAITMSDNTAANLLLATIGGPKELTAFLHNMGDHVTRLDRW
                     EPELNEAIPNDERDTTMPVAMATTLRKLLTGELLTLASRQQLIDWMEADKVAGSLLRSA
                     LPAGWFIADKSGAGERGSRGIIAALGPDGKPSRIVVIYTTGSQATMDERNRQIAEIGAS
                     LIKHW"
     primer_bind     5850..5869
                     /label=Amp-R
                     /note="Ampicillin resistance gene, reverse primer"
     promoter        complement(6088..6190)
                     /label=cat promoter
                     /note="promoter of the E. coli cat gene encoding
                     chloramphenicol acetyltransferase"
     terminator      6191..6222
                     /label=tonB terminator
                     /note="bidirectional E. coli tonB-P14 transcription
                     terminator"
ORIGIN
        1 gcggccgctt gctatattga agtacggatt agaagccgcc gagcgggcga cagccctccg
       61 acggaagact ctcctccgtg cgtcctcgtc ttcaccggtc gcgttcctga aacgcagatg
      121 tgcctcgcgc cgcactgctc cgaacaataa agattctaca atactagctt ttatggttat
      181 gaagaggaaa aattggcagt aacctggccc cacaaacctt caaattaacg aatcaaatta
      241 acaaccatag gatgataatg cgattagttt tttagcctta tttctggggt aattaatcag
      301 cgaagcgatg atttttgatc tattaacaga tatataaatg gaaaagctgc ataaccactt
      361 taactaatac tttcaacatt ttcagtttgt attacttctt attcaaatgt cataaaagta
      421 tcaacaaaaa attgttaata tacctctata ctttaacgtc aaggagaaaa aactataatg
      481 attgttaata attggttgaa gcagttaatt aaagttacac ttgtgttcct ttttgttgct
      541 gctattttct atttaataac acctgttcat gtcatgtcta aacatactga cttttcaagt
      601 gaaatcatag gatacaaggc tattgatggt ggtgtcactc gtgacatagc atctacagat
      661 acttgttttg ctaacaaaca tgctgatttt gacacatggt ttagccagcg tggtggtagt
      721 tatactaatg acaaagcttg cccattgatt gctgcagtca taacaagaga agtgggtttt
      781 gtcgtgcctg gtttgcctgg cacgatatta cgcacaacta atggtgactt tttgcatttc
      841 ttacctagag tttttagtgc agttggtaac atctgttaca caccatcaaa acttatagag
      901 tacactgact ttgcaacatc agcttgtgtt ttggctgctg aatgtacaat ttttaaagat
      961 gcttctggta agccagtacc atattgttat gataccaatg tactagaagg ttctgttgct
     1021 tatgaaagtt tacgccctga cacacgttat gtgctcatgg atggctctat tattcaattt
     1081 cctaacacct accttgaagg ttctgttaga gtggtaacaa cttttgattc tgagtactgt
     1141 aggcacggca cttgtgaaag atcagaagct ggtgtttgtg tatctactag tggtagatgg
     1201 gtacttaaca atgattatta cagatcttta ccaggagttt tctgtggtgt agatgctgta
     1261 aatttactta ctaatatgtt tacaccacta attcaaccta ttggtgcttt ggacatatca
     1321 gcatctatag tagctggtgg tattgtagct atcgtagtaa catgccttgc ctactatttt
     1381 atgaggttta gaagagcttt tggtgaatac agtcatgtag ttgcctttaa tactttacta
     1441 ttccttatgt cattcactgt actctgttta acaccagttt actcattctt acctggtgtt
     1501 tattctgtta tttacttgta cttgacattt tatcttacta atgatgtttc ttttttagca
     1561 catattcagt ggatggttat gttcacacct ttagtacctt tctggataac aattgcttat
     1621 atcatttgta tttccacaaa gcatttctat tggttcttta gtaattacct aaagagacgt
     1681 gtagtcttta atggtgtttc ctttagtact tttgaagaag ctgcgctgtg cacctttttg
     1741 ttaaataaag aaatgtatct aaagttgcgt agtgatgtgc tattacctct tacgcaatat
     1801 aatagatact tagctcttta taataagtac aagtatttta gtggagcaat ggatacaact
     1861 agctacagag aagctgcttg ttgtcatctc gcaaaggctc tcaatgactt cagtaactca
     1921 ggttctgatg ttctttacca accaccacaa acctctatca cctcagctgt tttgtaaaca
     1981 ggcccctttt cctttgtcga tatcatgtaa ttagttatgt cacgcttaca ttcacgccct
     2041 cctcccacat ccgctctaac cgaaaaggaa ggagttagac aacctgaagt ctaggtccct
     2101 atttattttt tttaatagtt atgttagtat taagaacgtt atttatattt caaatttttc
     2161 ttttttttct gtacaaagcg gccgccgaac cactagtgca ctgcagtaca cggtttcctt
     2221 gaaatttttt tgattcggta atctccgaac agaaggaaga acgaaggaag gagcacagac
     2281 ttagattggt atatatacgc atatgtagtg ttgaagaaac atgaaattgc ccagtattct
     2341 taacccaact gcacagaaca aaaacgtgca ggaaacgaag ataaatcatg tcgaaagcta
     2401 catataagga acgtgctgct actcatccta gtcctgttgc tgccaagcta tttaatatca
     2461 tgcacgaaaa gcaaacaaac ttgtgtgctt cattggatgt tcgtaccacc aaggaattac
     2521 tggagttagt tgaagcatta ggtcccaaaa tttgtttact aaaaacacat gtggatatct
     2581 tgactgattt ttccatggag ggcacagtta agccgctaaa ggcattatcc gccaagtaca
     2641 attttttact cttcgaggac agaaaatttg ctgacattgg taatacagtc aaattgcagt
     2701 actctgcggg tgtatacaga atagcagaat gggcagacat tacgaatgca cacggtgtgg
     2761 tgggcccagg tattgttagc ggtttgaagc aggcggcaga agaagtaaca aaggaaccta
     2821 gaggcctttt gatgttagca gaattgtcat gcaagggctc cctatctact ggagaatata
     2881 ctaagggtac tgttgacatt gcgaagagcg acaaagattt tgttatcggc tttattgctc
     2941 aaagagacat gggtggaaga gatgaaggtt acgattggtt gattatgaca cccggtgtgg
     3001 gtttagatga caagggagat gcattgggtc aacagtatag aaccgtggat gatgtggttt
     3061 ctacaggatc tgacattatt attgttggaa gaggactatt tgcaaaggga agggatgcta
     3121 aggtagaggg tgaacgttac agaaaagcag gctgggaagc atatttgaga agatgcggcc
     3181 agcaaaacta aaaaactgta ttataagtaa atgcatgtat actaaactca caaattagag
     3241 cttcaattta attatatcag ttattacccg agtaacgaag catctgtgct tcattttgta
     3301 gaacaaaaat gcaacgcgag agcgctaatt tttcaaacaa agaatctgag ctgcattttt
     3361 acagaacaga aatgcaacgc gaaagcgcta ttttaccaac gaagaatctg tgcttcattt
     3421 ttgtaaaaca aaaatgcaac gcgagagcgc taatttttca aacaaagaat ctgagctgca
     3481 tttttacaga acagaaatgc aacgcgagag cgctatttta ccaacaaaga atctatactt
     3541 cttttttgtt ctacaaaaat gcatcccgag agcgctattt ttctaacaaa gcatcttaga
     3601 ttactttttt tctcctttgt gcgctctata atgcagtctc ttgataactt tttgcactgt
     3661 aggtccgtta aggttagaag aaggctactt tggtgtctat tttctcttcc ataaaaaaag
     3721 cctgactcca cttcccgcgt ttactgatta ctagcgaagc tgcgggtgca ttttttcaag
     3781 ataaaggcat ccccgattat attctatacc gatgtggatt gcgcatactt tgtgaacaga
     3841 aagtgatagc gttgatgatt cttcattggt cagaaaatta tgaacggttt cttctatttt
     3901 gtctctatat actacgtata ggaaatgttt acattttcgt attgttttcg attcactcta
     3961 tgaatagttc ttactacaat ttttttgtct aaagagtaat actagagata aacataaaaa
     4021 atgtagaggt cgagtttaga tgcaagttca aggagcgaaa ggtggatggg taggttatat
     4081 agggatatag cacagagata tatagcaaag agatactttt gagcaatgtt tgtggaagcg
     4141 gtattcgcaa tattttagta gctcgttaca gtccggtgcg tttttggttt tttgaaagtg
     4201 cgtcatcaga gcgcttttgg ttttcaaaag cgctctgaag ttcctatact ttctagctag
     4261 agaataggaa cttcccgagc ggccgcgtgt tacaagcttg actccagcgt aactggactg
     4321 caatcaactc actggctcac cttcacgggt gggcctttct tcggtagaaa atcaaaggat
     4381 cttcttgaga tccttttttt ctgcgcgtaa tctgctgctt gcaaacaaaa aaaccaccgc
     4441 taccagcggt ggtttgtttg ccggatcaag agctaccaac tctttttccg aggtaactgg
     4501 cttcagcaga gcgcagatac caaatactgt tcttctagtg tagccgtagt taggccacca
     4561 cttcaagaac tctgtagcac cgcctacata cctcgctctg ctaatcctgt taccagtggc
     4621 tgctgccagt ggcgataagt cgtgtcttac cgggttggac tcaagacgat agttaccgga
     4681 taaggcgcag cggtcgggct gaacgggggg ttcgtgcaca cagcccagct tggagcgaac
     4741 gacctacacc gaactgagat acctacagcg tgagctatga gaaagcgcca cgcttcccga
     4801 agggagaaag gcggacaggt atccggtaag cggcagggtc ggaacaggag agcgcacgag
     4861 ggagcttcca ggggtaaacg cctggtatct ttatagtcct gtcgggtttc gccacctctg
     4921 acttgagcat cgatttttgt gatgctcgtc aggggggcgg agcctatgga aaaacgccag
     4981 caacgcagaa aggcccaccc gaaggtgagc caggtgatta catttgggcc ctcatcagag
     5041 gttttcaccg tcatcaccga aacgcgcgag gcagctgcgg taaagctcat cagcgtggtc
     5101 gtgaagcgat tcacagatgt ctgcctgttc atccgcgtcc agctcgttga gtttctccag
     5161 aagcgttaat gtctggcttc tgataaagcg ggccatgtta agggcggttt tttcctgttt
     5221 ggtcacttac caatgcttaa tcagtgaggc acctatctca gcgatctgtc tatttcgttc
     5281 atccatagtt gcctgactcc ccgtcgtgta gataactacg atgcgggagg gcttaccatc
     5341 tggccccagt gctgcaatga taccgcgaga cccacgctca ccggctccag atttatcagc
     5401 aataaaccag ccagccggga gggccgagcg cagaagtgat cctgcaactt tatccgcctc
     5461 catccagtct attaattgtt gccgggaagc tagagtaagt agttcgccag ttaatagttt
     5521 gcgcaacgtt gttgccattg ctacaggcat cgtggtgtca cgctcgtcgt ttggtatggc
     5581 ttcattcagc tccggttccc aacgatcaag gcgagttaca tgatccccca tgttgtgcaa
     5641 aaaagcggtt agctccttcg gtcctccgat cgttgccaga agtaagttgg ccgcagtgtt
     5701 atcactcatg gttatggcag cactgcataa ttctcttact gtcatgccat ccgtgagatg
     5761 cttttctgtg actggtgagt actcaaccaa gtcattctga gaatagtgta tgcggcgacc
     5821 gagttgctct tgcccggcgt caatacggga taataccgcg ccacatagca gaactttaaa
     5881 agtgctcatc attggaaaac gttcttcggg gcgtaaactc tcaaggatct taccgctgtt
     5941 gagatccagt tcgatgtaac ccactcgtgc acccaactga tcttcagcat cttttacttt
     6001 caccagcgtt tctgggtgag caaaaacagg aaggcaaaat gccgcaaaaa agggaataag
     6061 ggcgacacgg aaatgttgaa tactcatttt agcttcctta gctcctgaaa atctcgataa
     6121 ctcaaaaaat acgcccggta gtgatcttat ttcattatgg tgaaagttgg aacctcttac
     6181 gtgccgatca agtcaaaagc ctccggtcgg aggcttttga ctttctgcta tggaggtcag
     6241 gtatgattta aatggtcagt taga
//
