[The description below was written by a language model from this plasmid's Addgene catalogue record and the feature table of its GenBank file.]
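Description:
pGBW-m4046619 is an E. coli–yeast shuttle plasmid for galactose-inducible expression of SARS-CoV-2 nsp4 in Saccharomyces cerevisiae. In bacteria it replicates from a ColE1/pUC-type origin and is selected with ampicillin through a beta-lactamase gene that the annotation places downstream of a cat promoter. A rop coding sequence is annotated directly adjacent to AmpR, although the catalogue lists the plasmid as high copy. Short phage T3Te and T7Te terminators flank the bacterial origin, and a bidirectional tonB terminator sits upstream of the resistance cassette, insulating these modules from read-through transcription. In yeast the plasmid is maintained episomally at multiple copies by the 2µ origin and selected by uracil prototrophy via URA3, a marker that can also be counterselected with 5-fluoroorotic acid.

The payload is a wild-type nsp4 coding sequence of roughly 1.5 kb, corresponding to the nsp4 cleavage product of the viral ORF1ab polyprotein and made by gene synthesis. It is driven by the GAL1 promoter, whose upstream activating sequence binds Gal4 so that expression is induced by galactose. The insert itself is not annotated in the feature table. It presumably occupies the unannotated interval between the GAL1 promoter and a CYC1 terminator primer site, which suggests a CYC1 transcription terminator downstream. The associated reference title describes this construct series as tagged for protein expression and/or purification, but no tag is named in the record or annotated. The stated backbone and insert sizes sum to less than the 6264 bp sequence record, and the depositor notes that sequencing QC may not cover the whole plasmid.
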