Addgene plasmid #149218: pGBW-m4046619
Purpose: Yeast Expression plasmid for SARS-CoV-2 nsp4
Depositing lab: Ginkgo Bioworks & Benjie Chen. Depositing organization: Ginkgo Bioworks.
Backbone
  Vector backbone: AmpR; 2u URA3
  Backbone size w/o insert (bp): 4078
  Vector type: Yeast Expression
  Selectable markers: URA3
Growth in bacteria
  Bacterial resistance: Ampicillin, 100 μg/mL
  Growth temperature: 37°C
  Growth strain: DH5alpha
  Copy number: High Copy
Gene/Insert
  Gene/Insert name: SARS-CoV-2 nsp4
  Species: S. cerevisiae (budding yeast); Severe acute respiratory syndrome coronavirus 2
  Insert size (bp): 1493
  Mutation: wt
  Entrez Gene: ORF1ab (a.k.a. GU280_gp01)
  Promoter: pGAL1
  Cloning method: Unknown
Resource information
  A portion of this plasmid was derived from a plasmid made by: GinkgoBioworks
Depositor comments: NCBI Reference Sequence: YP_009725300.1. Created by gene synthesis with Not1 site. NGS used for QC was performed by Ginkgo and may not fully cover the entire plasmid.
How to cite: pGBW-m4046619 was a gift from Ginkgo Bioworks & Benjie Chen (Addgene plasmid # 149218 ; http://n2t.net/addgene:149218 ; RRID:Addgene_149218)
